Addgene plasmid #188248: mRNA-CleanCap-mNeonGreen
Purpose: Template plasmid to transcribe mRNA encoding mNeonGreen
Depositing lab: Howard Chang. Depositing organization: Stanford University. Publication: Engineering circular RNA for enhanced protein production. Chen R, Wang SK, Belk JA, Amaya L, Li Z, Cardenas A, Abe BT, Chen CK, Wender PA, Chang HY. Nat Biotechnol. 2022 Jul 18. pii: 10.1038/s41587-022-01393-0. doi: 10.1038/s41587-022-01393-0. PubMed 35851375.
Backbone
  Vector backbone: pRC
  Backbone size w/o insert (bp): 5233
  Total vector size (bp): 5950
  Vector type: Mammalian Expression
Growth in bacteria
  Bacterial resistance: Kanamycin, 50 μg/mL
  Growth temperature: 37°C
  Growth strain: DH5alpha
  Copy number: High Copy
Gene/Insert
  Gene/Insert name: mNeonGreen
  Species: Synthetic
  Insert size (bp): 717
  Promoter: T7
  Cloning method: Restriction Enzyme; 5′ cloning site BsaI (from mRNA-CleanCap entry vector) (destroyed during cloning); 3′ cloning site BsaI (from mRNA-CleanCap entry vector) (destroyed during cloning)
  Sequencing primers: 5′ GGCCAGTGAATTGTAATACGACTCACTATAAG; 3′ CAGACTTTATTCAAAGACCACGGGG
Terms and licenses: Academic/Nonprofit Terms; Industry Terms: Not Available to Industry
How to cite: mRNA-CleanCap-mNeonGreen was a gift from Howard Chang (Addgene plasmid # 188248 ; http://n2t.net/addgene:188248 ; RRID:Addgene_188248)
