[The description below was written by a language model from this plasmid's Addgene catalogue record and pLannotate feature annotations shown in this document.]
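Description:
mRNA-CleanCap-mNeonGreen is a template plasmid for in vitro transcription of a linear mRNA encoding the green/yellow fluorescent protein mNeonGreen. It is built on the pRC backbone (about 5.95 kb in total), catalogued as a mammalian expression vector, and is propagated in E. coli at high copy number from a ColE1/pUC-type origin under kanamycin selection (aph(3')-Ia KanR gene). The 717 bp synthetic mNeonGreen insert was placed into an mRNA-CleanCap entry vector through BsaI sites that were destroyed during cloning, a pattern consistent with Golden Gate-style assembly.

The functional core is a bacteriophage T7 promoter located a short distance upstream of the mNeonGreen coding sequence, followed by a T7 terminator. The annotation software scores the promoter only as a fragment. This may reflect an altered initiation sequence of the kind used for co-transcriptional CleanCap capping, as the plasmid name suggests, but the record does not say so explicitly, nor does it annotate any untranslated regions or encoded poly(A) tract.

The backbone also carries mammalian expression elements flanking this unit: a CMV enhancer and chicken β-actin/rabbit β-globin chimeric intron upstream, resembling a CAG-type arrangement, and a bGH polyadenylation signal downstream. On the opposite strand, an SV40 promoter drives a cassette annotated as puromycin N-acetyltransferase and bleomycin-resistance fragments, ending in an SV40 poly(A) signal. The record does not state whether these markers are functional.

The plasmid comes from work on engineering circular RNA for enhanced protein production, where a capped linear mRNA reporter would plausibly serve as a comparator, though the stated purpose is simply transcription of mNeonGreen mRNA.
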