Features (pLannotate 1.2.2; 14 found; start..end, strand, type, name):
      1..589     +  rep_origin     ori: high-copy-number ColE1/pMB1/pBR322/pUC origin of replication
    655..958     +  enhancer       CMV enhancer: human cytomegalovirus immediate early enhancer
   1236..2252    +  intron         chimeric intron: chimera between introns from chicken β-actin and rabbit β-globin
   2322..2338    +  promoter       T7 promoter (fragment): promoter for bacteriophage T7 RNA polymerase
   2395..3099    +  CDS            mNeonGreen: mNeonGreen is a basic (constitutively fluorescent) green/yellow fluorescent protein published in 2013, derived from Branchiostoma lanceolatum. It is reported to be a very rapidly-maturing monomer with moderate acid sensitivity.
   3243..3290    +  terminator     T7 terminator: transcription terminator for bacteriophage T7 RNA polymerase
   3304..3528    +  polyA_signal   bGH poly(A) signal: bovine growth hormone polyadenylation signal
   3537..3563    +  promoter       lac promoter (fragment): promoter for the E. coli lac operon
   3571..3587    +  protein_bind   lac operator: The lac repressor binds to the lac operator to inhibit transcription in E. coli. This inhibition can be relieved by adding lactose or isopropyl-β-D-thiogalactopyranoside (IPTG). lac repressor encoded by lacI
   3660..3781    -  polyA_signal   SV40 poly(A) signal: SV40 polyadenylation signal
   3776..3934    -  CDS            ble (fragment): BLE_KLEPN - Experimental evidence at protein level: Swiss-Prot protein existence level 1. Binding protein with a strong affinity to the bleomycin family of antibiotics. Binds to CL990; an antimitotic-antibiotic compound. From Klebsiella pneumoniae.
   3941..4540    -  CDS            PuroR (fragment): puromycin N-acetyltransferase; pac from Streptomyces; confers resistance to puromycin
   4551..4879    -  promoter       SV40 promoter: SV40 enhancer and early promoter
   4913..5728    -  CDS            KanR: aminoglycoside phosphotransferase; aph(3')-Ia; confers resistance to kanamycin in bacteria or G418 (Geneticin®) in eukaryotes
>Addgene plasmid #188248 | mRNA-CleanCap-mNeonGreen | addgene full sequence | sequence record 374481 | Addgene Partial NGS Result
TTGAGATCCTTTTTTTCTGCGCGTAATCTGCTGCTTGCAAACAAAAAAACCACCGCTACCAGCGGTGGTT
TGTTTGCCGGATCAAGAGCTACCAACTCTTTTTCCGAAGGTAACTGGCTTCAGCAGAGCGCAGATACCAA
ATACTGTTCTTCTAGTGTAGCCGTAGTTAGGCCACCACTTCAAGAACTCTGTAGCACCGCCTACATACCT
CGCTCTGCTAATCCTGTTACCAGTGGCTGCTGCCAGTGGCGATAAGTCGTGTCTTACCGGGTTGGACTCA
AGACGATAGTTACCGGATAAGGCGCAGCGGTCGGGCTGAACGGGGGGTTCGTGCACACAGCCCAGCTTGG
AGCGAACGACCTACACCGAACTGAGATACCTACAGCGTGAGCTATGAGAAAGCGCCACGCTTCCCGAAGG
GAGAAAGGCGGACAGGTATCCGGTAAGCGGCAGGGTCGGAACAGGAGAGCGCACGAGGGAGCTTCCAGGG
GGAAACGCCTGGTATCTTTATAGTCCTGTCGGGTTTCGCCACCTCTGACTTGAGCGTCGATTTTTGTGAT
GCTCGTCAGGGGGGCGGAGCCTATGGAAACCTGCAGGTTATTAATAGTAATCAATTACGGGGTCATTAGT
TCATAGCCCATATATGGAGTTCCGCGTTACATAACTTACGGTAAATGGCCCGCCTGGCTGACCGCCCAAC
GACCCCCGCCCATTGACGTCAATAATGACGTATGTTCCCATAGTAACGCCAATAGGGACTTTCCATTGAC
GTCAATGGGTGGAGTATTTACGGTAAACTGCCCACTTGGCAGTACATCAAGTGTATCATATGCCAAGTAC
GCCCCCTATTGACGTCAATGACGGTAAATGGCCCGCCTGGCATTATGCCCAGTACATGACCTTATGGGAC
TTTCCTACTTGGCAGTACATCTACGTATTAGTCATCGCTATTACCATGGTCGAGGTGAGCCCCACGTTCT
GCTTCACTCTCCCCATCTCCCCCCCCTCCCCACCCCCAATTTTGTATTTATTTATTTTTTAATTATTTTG
TGCAGCGATGGGGGCGGGGGGGGGGGGNNSGSGCGCCRGGSGGGGSGGGGSGGGGSGRGGGGSGGGGSGG
GGSGRGGCGGAGAGGTGCGGCGGCAGCCAATCAGAGCGGCGCGCTCCGAAAGTTTCCTTTTATGGCGAGG
CGGCGGCGGCGGCGGCCCTATAAAAAGCGAAGCGCGCGGCGGGCGGGAGTCGCTGCGCGCTGCCTTCGCC
CCGTGCCCCGCTCCGCCGCCGCCTCGCGCCGCCCGCCCCGGCTCTGACTGACCGCGTTACTCCCACAGGT
GAGCGGGCGGGACGGCCCTTCTCCTCCGGGCTGTAATTAGCGCTTGGTTTAATGACGGCTTGTTTCTTTT
CTGTGGCTGCGTGAAAGCCTTGAGGGGCTCCGGGAGGGCCCTTTGTGCGGGGGGAGCGGCTCGGGGGGTG
CGTGCGTGTGTGTGTGCGTGGGGAGCGCCGCGTGCGGCTCCGCGCTGCCCGGCGGCTGTGAGCGCTGCGG
GCGCGGCGCGGGGCTTTGTGCGCTCCGCAGTGTGCGCGAGGGGAGCGCGGCCGGGGGCGGTGCCCCGCGG
TGCGGGGGGGGCTGCGAGGGGAACAAAGGCTGCGTGCGGGGTGTGTGCGTGGGGGGGTGAGCAGGGGGTG
TGGGCGCGTCGGTCGGGCTGCAACCCCCCCTGCACCCCCCTCCCCGAGTTGCTGAGCACGGCCCGGCTTC
GGGTGCGGGGCTCCGTACGGGGCGTGGCGCGGGGCTCGCCGTGCCGGGCGGGGGGTGGCGGCAGGTGGGG
GTGCCGGGCGGGGCGGGGCCGCCTCGGGCCGGGGAGGGCTCGGGGGAGGGGCGCGGCGGCCCCCGGAGCG
CCGGCGGCTGTCGAGGCGCGGCGAGCCGCAGCCATTGCCTTTTATGGTAATCGTGCGAGAGGGCGCAGGG
ACTTCCTTTGTCCCAAATCTGTGCGGAGCCGAAATCTGGGAGGCGCCGCCGCACCCCCTCTAGCGGGCGC
GGGGCGAAGCGGTGCGGCGCCGGCAGGAAGGAAATGGGCGGGGAGGGCCTTCGTGCGTCGCCGCGCCGCC
GTCCCCTTCTCCCTCTCCAGCCTCGGGGCTGTCCGCGGGGGGACGGCTGCCTTCGGGGGGGACGGGGCAG
GGCGGGGTTCGGCTTCTGGCGTGTGACCGGCGGCTCTAGAGCCTCTGCTAACCATGTTCATGCCTTCTTC
TTTTTCCTACAGCTCCTGGGCAACGTGCTGGTTATTGTGCTGTCTCATCATTTTGGCAAAGCGGCCGCGG
CCAGTGAATTGTAATACGACTCACTATAAGGAAATAAGAGAGAAAAGAAGAGTAAGAAGAAATATAAGAG
CCACCATGGGATCCGTGTCTAAAGGAGAGGAAGATAACATGGCGAGCCTCCCAGCCACTCATGAACTCCA
CATATTCGGAAGCATCAACGGGGTGGACTTTGACATGGTAGGTCAGGGGACCGGCAATCCCAACGACGGT
TACGAGGAATTGAATCTCAAGTCCACTAAGGGCGACCTCCAGTTTTCTCCGTGGATTCTCGTCCCACATA
TCGGGTATGGTTTCCACCAATACTTGCCTTACCCGGATGGAATGTCACCGTTCCAGGCTGCCATGGTTGA
TGGCTCTGGTTATCAGGTACACAGAACGATGCAATTTGAGGACGGAGCGTCATTGACTGTAAACTACAGA
TACACATACGAAGGCTCTCACATAAAGGGCGAAGCACAAGTTAAAGGCACGGGATTCCCCGCTGATGGTC
CTGTCATGACAAATTCTCTTACCGCAGCCGACTGGTGTCGATCCAAGAAAACGTATCCCAATGACAAAAC
TATCATATCTACGTTCAAATGGTCATATACAACGGGAAACGGTAAGAGATACCGGAGCACTGCCAGAACC
ACCTATACATTTGCCAAACCAATGGCGGCTAACTACCTGAAGAACCAGCCCATGTATGTGTTCAGGAAAA
CGGAACTGAAACACTCCAAGACAGAGCTGAATTTCAAGGAATGGCAAAAAGCCTTCACGGATGTTATGGG
GATGGATGAGCTGTATAAATAGTAATGAGCTGGAGCCTCGGTGGCCATGCTTCTTGCCCCTTGGGCCTCC
CCCCAGCCCCTCCTCCCCTTCCTGCACCCGTACCCCCGTGGTCTTTGAATAAAGTCTGAAAAAAAAAAAA
AAAAAAAAAAAAAAGCGGCCGCCTAGCATAACCCCTTGGGGCCTCTAAACGGGTCTTGAGGGGTTTTTTG
GCTAGCGGCCGGCCTGTGCCTTCTAGTTGCCAGCCATCTGTTGTTTGCCCCTCCCCCGTGCCTTCCTTGA
CCCTGGAAGGTGCCACTCCCACTGTCCTTTCCTAATAAAATGAGGAAATTGCATCGCATTGTCTGAGTAG
GTGTCATTCTATTCTGGGGGGTGGGGTGGGGCAGGACAGCAAGGGGGAGGATTGGGAAGACAATAGCAGG
CATGCTGGGGATGCGGTGGGCTCTATGGCGGCGCGCCACTTTATGCTTCCGGCTCGTATGTTGTGTGGAA
TTGTGAGCGGATAACAATTTCACACAGGAAACAGCTATGACCATGATTACGCCAAGCTCTAGCTAGAGGT
CGACGGTATACAGACATGATAAGATACATTGATGAGTTTGGACAAACCACAACTAGAATGCAGTGAAAAA
AATGCTTTATTTGTGAAATTTGTGATGCTATTGCTTTATTTGTAACCATTATAAGCTGCAATAAACAAGT
TGGGGTGGGCGAAGAACTCCAGCATGAGATCCCCGCGCTGGAGGATCATCCAGCCGGCGTCCCGGAAAAC
GATTCCGAAGCCCAACCTTTCATAGAAGGCGGCGGTGGAATCGAAATCTCGTGATGGCAGGTTGGGCGTC
GCTTGGTCGGTCATTTCGAATCAGGCACCGGGCTTGCGGGTCATGCACCAGGTGCGCGGTCCTTCGGGCA
CCTCGACGTCGGCGGTGACGGTGAAGCCGAGCCGCTCGTAGAAGGGGAGGTTGCGGGGCGCGGAGGTTTC
CAGGAAGGCGGGCACCCCGGCGCGCTCGGCCGCCTCCACTCCGGGGAGCACGACGGCGCTGCCCAGACCC
TTGCCCTGGTGGTCGGGCGACACGCCGACGGTGGCCAGGAACCACGCGGGCTCCTTGGGCCGGTGCGGCG
CCAGGAGGCCTTCCATCTGTTGCTGCGCGGCCAGCCGGGAACCGCTCAACTCGGCCATGCGCGGGCCGAT
CTCGGCGAACACCGCCCCCGCTTCGACGCTCTCCGGCGTGGTCCAGACCGCCACCGCGGCGCCGTCGTCC
GCGACCCACACCTTGCCGATGTCGAGCCCGACGCGCGTGAGGAAGAGTTCTTGCAGCTCGGTGACCCGCT
CGATGTGGCGGTCCGGATCGACGGTGTGGCGCGTGGCGGGGTAGTCGGCGAACGCGGCGGCGAGGGTGCG
TACGGCCCTGGGGACGTCGTCGCGGGTGGCGAGGCGCACCGTGGGCTTGTACTCGGTCATGCGGGAGCTT
TTTGCAAAAGCCTAGGCCTCCAAAAAAGCCTCCTCACTACTTCTGGAATAGCTCAGAGGCAGAGGCGGCC
TCGGCCTCTGCATAAATAAAAAAAATTAGTCAGCCATGGGGCGGAGAATGGGCGGAACTGGGCGGAGTTA
GGGGCGGGATGGGCGGAGTTAGGGGCGGGACTATGGTTGCTGACTAATTGAGATGCATGCTTTGCATACT
TCTGCCTGCTGGGGAGCCTGGGGACTTTCCACACCTGGTTGCTGACTAATTGAGATGCATGCTTTGCATA
CTTCTGCCTGCTGGGGAGCCTGGGGACTTTCCACACCCTAACTGACACAGAGCTCGTGTTACAACCAATT
AACCAATTCTGATTAGAAAAACTCATCGAGCATCAAATGAAACTGCAATTTATTCATATCAGGATTATCA
ATACCATATTTTTGAAAAAGCCGTTTCTGTAATGAAGGAGAAAACTCACCGAGGCAGTTCCATAGGATGG
CAAGATCCTGGTATCGGTCTGCGATTCCGACTCGTCCAACATCAATACAACCTATTAATTTCCCCTCGTC
AAAAATAAGGTTATCAAGTGAGAAATCACCATGAGTGACGACTGAATCCGGTGAGAATGGCAAAAGCTTA
TGCATTTCTTTCCAGACTTGTTCAACAGGCCAGCCATTACGCTCGTCATCAAAATCACTCGCATCAACCA
AACCGTTATTCATTCGTGATTGCGCCTGAGCGAGGCGAAATACGCGATCGCTGTTAAAAGGACAATTACA
AACAGGAATCGAATGCAACCGGCGCAGGAACACTGCCAGCGCATCAACAATATTTTCACCTGAATCAGGA
TATTCTTCTAATACCTGGAATGCTGTTTTCCCGGGGATCGCAGTGGTGAGTAACCATGCATCATCAGGAG
TACGGATAAAATGCTTGATGGTCGGAAGAGGCATAAATTCCGTCAGCCAGTTTAGTCTGACCATCTCATC
TGTAACATCATTGGCAACGCTACCTTTGCCATGTTTCAGAAACAACTCTGGCGCATCGGGCTTCCCATAC
AATCGATAGATTGTCGCACCTGATTGCCCGACATTATCGCGAGCCCATTTATACCCATATAAATCAGCAT
CCATGTTGGAATTTAATCGCGGCCTGGAGCAAGACGTTTCCCGTTGAATATGGCTCATAACACCCCTTGT
ATTACTGTTTATGTAAGCAGACAGTTTTATTGTTCATGATGATATATTTTTATCTTGTGCAATGTAACAT
CAGAGATTTTGAGACACAACGTGGCTTTGTTGAATAAATCGAACTTTTGCTGAGTTGAAGGATCAGTCAT
GACCAAAATCCCTTAACGTGAGTTTTCGTTCCACTGAGCGTCAGACCCCGTAGAAAAGATCAAAGGATCT
TC
